>Addgene plasmid #61681 | HIV-1 integrase W235F in pET-15b | addgene partial sequence | sequence record 104321 | T7 5'-TAATACGACTCACTATAGGG-3'
GGAGATATACCATGGGCAGCAGCCATCATCATCATCATCACAGCAGCGGCCTGGTGCCGCGCGGCAGCCA
TATGTTTTTAGATGGAATAGATAAGGCCCAAGAAGAACATGAGAAATATCACAGTAATTGGAGAGCAATG
GCTAGTGATTTTAACCTGCCACCTGTAGTAGCAAAAGAAATAGTAGCCAGCTGTGATAAATGTCAGCTAA
AAGGGGAAGCCATGCATGGACAAGTAGACTGTAGCCCAGGAATATGGCAGCTAGATTGTACACATTTAGA
AGGAAAAGTTATCTTGGTAGCAGTTCATGTAGCCAGTGGATATATAGAAGCAGAAGTAATTCCAGCAGAG
ACAGGGCAAGAAACAGCATACTTCCTCTTAAAATTAGCAGGAAGATGGCCAGTAAAAACAGTACATACAG
ACAATGGCAGCAATTTCACCAGTACTACAGTTAAGGCCGCCTGTTGGTGGGCGGGGATCAAGCAGGAATT
TGGCATTCCCTACAATCCCCAAAGTCAGGGGGTAATAGAATCTATGAATAAAGAATTAAAGAAAATTATA
GGACAGGTAAGAGATCAGGCTGAACATCTTAAGACAGCAGTACAAATGGCAGTATTCATCCACAATTTTA
AAAGAAAAGGGGGGATTGGGGGGTACAGTGCA
