>Addgene plasmid #61681 | HIV-1 integrase W235F in pET-15b | addgene partial sequence | sequence record 104322 | T7term 5'-GCTAGTTATTGCTCAGCGG-3'
AGCAGCCGGATCCTAATCCTCATCCTGTCTACTTGCCACACAATCATCACCTGCCATCTGTTTTCCATAA
TCCCTGATGATCTTTGCTTTTCTTCTTGGCACTACTTTTATGTCACTATTATCTTGTATTACTACTGCCC
CTTCACCTTTCCAGAGGAGCTTTGCTGGTCCTTTGAAAACTGGATCTCTGCTGTCCCTGTAATAAACCCG
AAAATTTTGAATTTTTGTAATTTGTTTTTGTAATTCTTTAGTTTGTATGTCTGTTGCTATTATGTCTACT
ATTCTTTCCCCTGCACTGTACCCCCCAATCCCCCCTTTTCTTTTAAAATTGTGGATGAATACTGCCATTT
GTACTGCTGTCTTAAGATGTTCAGCCTGATCTCTTACCTGTCCTATAATTTTCTTTAATTCTTTATTCAT
AGATTCTATTACCCCCTGACTTTGGGGATTGTAGGGAATGCCAAATTCCTGCTTGATCCCCGCCCACCAA
CAGGCGGCCTTAACTGTAGTACTGGTGAAATTGCTGCCATTGTCTGTATGTACTGTTTTTACTGGCCATC
TTCCTGCTAATTTTAAGAGGAAGTATGCTGTTTCTTGCCCTGTCTCTGCTGGAATTACTTCTGCTTCTAT
ATATCCACTGGCTACATGAACTGCTACCAAGATAACTTTTCCTTCTAAATGTGTACAATCTAGCTGCCAT
ATTCCTGGGCTACAGTCTACTTGTCCATGCATGGCTT
