[The description below was written by a language model from this plasmid's Addgene catalogue record.]
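Description:
HIV-1 integrase W235F in pET-15b is a bacterial expression plasmid built on the pET-15b backbone, a T7-promoter-driven vector for recombinant protein production in E. coli. It is selected with ampicillin and is listed as low copy, consistent with the pBR322-type origin that pET vectors generally carry. The record names DH5alpha as the propagation strain, a cloning host that lacks T7 RNA polymerase. Expression from a T7 promoter would normally require a host that supplies that polymerase, such as a DE3 lysogen, although the record does not name an expression strain.

The insert is an approximately 900 bp coding sequence for HIV-1 integrase carrying the single substitution W235F, which replaces a tryptophan with phenylalanine at residue 235. The species is listed as synthetic. It was cloned by restriction digestion between the NdeI and BamHI sites, which places it in frame behind the backbone-encoded N-terminal His tag, so the protein can be purified by immobilised metal affinity chromatography. Transcription starts at the T7 promoter and ends at the T7 terminator, and these two elements also serve as the sequencing primer sites flanking the insert.

The record gives no purpose beyond the construct name, but the associated publication concerns the reaction pathway and intermediates of retroviral DNA integration. This suggests the plasmid is used to produce purified mutant integrase for in vitro biochemical studies. The rationale for the W235F change is not stated. The catalogue lists the same size, 5708 bp, for both the empty backbone and the total vector, so the total evidently does not include the insert. No feature table was provided.
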