Addgene plasmid #61681: HIV-1 integrase W235F in pET-15b
Purpose: HIV-1 integrase W235F in pET-15b
Depositing lab: Robert Craigie. Depositing organization: National Institute of Diabetes & Digestive & Kidney Diseases (NIDDK). Publication: Retroviral DNA integration: reaction pathway and critical intermediates. Li M, Mizuuchi M, Burke TR Jr, Craigie R. EMBO J. 2006 Mar 22;25(6):1295-304. Epub 2006 Feb 16. 10.1038/sj.emboj.7601005 PubMed 16482214.
Backbone
  Vector backbone: pET-15b
  Backbone size w/o insert (bp): 5708
  Total vector size (bp): 5708
Growth in bacteria
  Bacterial resistance: Ampicillin, 100 μg/mL
  Growth temperature: 37°C
  Growth strain: DH5alpha
  Copy number: Low Copy
Gene/Insert
  Gene/Insert name: HIV-1 integrase W235F (alt name: HIV-1 IN W235F)
  Species: Synthetic
  Insert size (bp): 900
  Mutation: W235F
  Promoter: T7
  Tag / fusion protein: His (N terminal on backbone)
  Cloning method: Restriction Enzyme; 5′ cloning site Nde I (unknown if destroyed); 3′ cloning site BamH I (unknown if destroyed)
  Sequencing primers: 5′ T7 promotor; 3′ T7 Terminator
Terms and licenses: Academic/Nonprofit Terms; Industry Terms: Not Available to Industry
How to cite: HIV-1 integrase W235F in pET-15b was a gift from Robert Craigie (Addgene plasmid # 61681 ; http://n2t.net/addgene:61681 ; RRID:Addgene_61681)
